Addgene plasmid #22230: SCP2-CMVenh-luc
Depositing lab: James Kadonaga. Publication: Rational design of a super core promoter that enhances gene expression. Juven-Gershon T, Cheng S, Kadonaga JT. Nat Methods. 2006 Nov . 3(11):917-22. 10.1038/nmeth937 PubMed 17124735.
Backbone
  Vector backbone: a MODIFIED version (constructed by us) of Invitrogen’s pRC/CMV
  Backbone size w/o insert (bp): 5500
  Vector type: Mammalian Expression, Luciferase
Growth in bacteria
  Bacterial resistance: Ampicillin, 100 μg/mL
  Growth temperature: 37°C
  Growth strain: DH5alpha
  Copy number: High Copy
Gene/Insert
  Gene/Insert name: SCP2 (super core promoter 2)-CMVenh luciferase
  Species: H. sapiens (human), D. melanogaster (fly); viral and luciferase is from firefly
  Insert size (bp): 81
  Cloning method: Restriction Enzyme; 5′ cloning site Hind III (not destroyed); 3′ cloning site XbaI (not destroyed)
  Sequencing primers: 5′ for sequencing the luc gene use T7; for sequencing the enhancer/
Terms and licenses: Academic/Nonprofit Terms; Industry Terms: Not Available to Industry
How to cite: SCP2-CMVenh-luc was a gift from James Kadonaga (Addgene plasmid # 22230 ; http://n2t.net/addgene:22230 ; RRID:Addgene_22230)
