[The description below was written by a language model from this plasmid's Addgene catalogue record and pLannotate feature annotations shown in this document.]
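Description:
SCP2-CMVenh-luc is a mammalian expression and luciferase reporter plasmid built on a depositor-modified version of the commercial pRC/CMV backbone. The full depositor sequence is about 7.1 kb. It is propagated in E. coli from a high-copy ColE1/pUC-type origin with ampicillin selection through the AmpR (β-lactamase) gene. An M13 phage origin is also present, which would allow single-stranded DNA production. For selection in mammalian cells, the backbone carries a neomycin/kanamycin phosphotransferase (neo) gene driven by the SV40 early promoter and terminated by an SV40 polyadenylation signal. Residual lac promoter/operator, lacI, ble and bom fragments appear to be backbone remnants with no evident function.

The recorded insert is an 81 bp "super core promoter 2" (SCP2), a rationally designed core promoter whose listed sources are human, Drosophila and viral sequences. It was cloned between HindIII and XbaI sites that remain intact. SCP2 is paired with the human cytomegalovirus immediate-early enhancer and placed upstream of the firefly luciferase (luc+) coding sequence, which is followed by a bovine growth hormone polyadenylation signal. The automated annotation does not label SCP2 itself. It marks a CMV enhancer and an adjacent region called "CMV promoter", followed by a T7 promoter just before luciferase (the sequence is circular, so these sit directly upstream of the reporter). The exact position of the synthetic core promoter therefore cannot be read from the feature table. An SP6 promoter lies on the opposite strand downstream of the reporter. The construct is suited to measuring by luciferase assay in transfected cells how strongly this engineered core promoter, combined with the CMV enhancer, drives gene expression, in line with the associated work on designing core promoters that enhance expression.
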