Features (pLannotate 1.2.2; 22 found; start..end, strand, type, name):
     35..1687    +  CDS            luciferase: firefly luciferase; luc+; enhanced luc+ version of the luciferase gene
   1704..1722    -  promoter       SP6 promoter: promoter for bacteriophage SP6 RNA polymerase
   1748..1972    +  polyA_signal   bGH poly(A) signal: bovine growth hormone polyadenylation signal
   1976..1997    +  promoter       SV40 promoter (fragment): SV40 enhancer and early promoter
   2018..2531    +  rep_origin     M13 ori (sequence partly withheld): M13 bacteriophage origin of replication; arrow indicates direction of (+) strand synthesis
   2532..2550    -  misc_feature   MCS (fragment): pUC18/19 multiple cloning site
   2572..2644    +  promoter       SV40 promoter (fragment): SV40 enhancer and early promoter
   2671..2881    +  promoter       SV40 promoter: SV40 early promoter
   2956..3747    +  CDS            neo: KKA2_KLEPN - Also known as kan, nptII. Experimental evidence at protein level: Swiss-Prot protein existence level 1. Resistance to kanamycin, neomycin, paromomycin, ribostamycin, butirosin and gentamicin B. From Klebsiella pneumoniae.
   3771..3929    +  CDS            ble (fragment): BLE_KLEPN - Experimental evidence at protein level: Swiss-Prot protein existence level 1. Binding protein with a strong affinity to the bleomycin family of antibiotics. Binds to CL990; an antimitotic-antibiotic compound. From Klebsiella pneumoniae.
   3924..4058    +  polyA_signal   SV40 poly(A) signal: SV40 polyadenylation signal
   4114..4130    -  protein_bind   lac operator: The lac repressor binds to the lac operator to inhibit transcription in E. coli. This inhibition can be relieved by adding lactose or isopropyl-β-D-thiogalactopyranoside (IPTG). lac repressor encoded by lacI
   4138..4168    -  promoter       lac promoter: promoter for the E. coli lac operon
   4183..4204    -  protein_bind   CAP binding site: CAP binding activates transcription in the presence of cAMP. E. coli catabolite activator protein
   4217..4309    -  CDS            lacI (fragment): lac repressor; lacI; The lac repressor binds to the lac operator to inhibit transcription in E. coli. This inhibition can be relieved by adding lactose or isopropyl-β-D-thiogalactopyranoside (IPTG).
   4492..5080    -  rep_origin     ori: high-copy-number ColE1/pMB1/pBR322/pUC origin of replication
   5251..6111    -  CDS            AmpR: β-lactamase; bla; confers resistance to ampicillin, carbenicillin, and related antibiotics
   6112..6216    -  promoter       AmpR promoter: bla
   6283..6327    -  misc_feature   bom (fragment): basis of mobility region from pBR322
   6482..6861    +  enhancer       CMV enhancer: human cytomegalovirus immediate early enhancer
   6862..7065    +  promoter       CMV promoter: human cytomegalovirus (CMV) immediate early promoter
   7127..7145    +  promoter       T7 promoter: promoter for bacteriophage T7 RNA polymerase
>Addgene plasmid #22230 | SCP2-CMVenh-luc | depositor full sequence | sequence record 10188 | Author sequence
AGCTTGGCATTCCGGTACTGTTGGTAAAGCCACCATGGAAGACGCCAAAAACATAAAGAAAGGCCCGGCG
CCATTCTATCCGCTGGAAGATGGAACCGCTGGAGAGCAACTGCATAAGGCTATGAAGAGATACGCCCTGG
TTCCTGGAACAATTGCTTTTACAGATGCACATATCGAGGTGGACATCACTTACGCTGAGTACTTCGAAAT
GTCCGTTCGGTTGGCAGAAGCTATGAAACGATATGGGCTGAATACAAATCACAGAATCGTCGTATGCAGT
GAAAACTCTCTTCAATTCTTTATGCCGGTGTTGGGCGCGTTATTTATCGGAGTTGCAGTTGCGCCCGCGA
ACGACATTTATAATGAACGTGAATTGCTCAACAGTATGGGCATTTCGCAGCCTACCGTGGTGTTCGTTTC
CAAAAAGGGGTTGCAAAAAATTTTGAACGTGCAAAAAAAGCTCCCAATCATCCAAAAAATTATTATCATG
GATTCTAAAACGGATTACCAGGGATTTCAGTCGATGTACACGTTCGTCACATCTCATCTACCTCCCGGTT
TTAATGAATACGATTTTGTGCCAGAGTCCTTCGATAGGGACAAGACAATTGCACTGATCATGAACTCCTC
TGGATCTACTGGTCTGCCTAAAGGTGTCGCTCTGCCTCATAGAACTGCCTGCGTGAGATTCTCGCATGCC
AGAGATCCTATTTTTGGCAATCAAATCATTCCGGATACTGCGATTTTAAGTGTTGTTCCATTCCATCACG
GTTTTGGAATGTTTACTACACTCGGATATTTGATATGTGGATTTCGAGTCGTCTTAATGTATAGATTTGA
AGAAGAGCTGTTTCTGAGGAGCCTTCAGGATTACAAGATTCAAAGTGCGCTGCTGGTGCCAACCCTATTC
TCCTTCTTCGCCAAAAGCACTCTGATTGACAAATACGATTTATCTAATTTACACGAAATTGCTTCTGGTG
GCGCTCCCCTCTCTAAGGAAGTCGGGGAAGCGGTTGCCAAGAGGTTCCATCTGCCAGGTATCAGGCAAGG
ATATGGGCTCACTGAGACTACATCAGCTATTCTGATTACACCCGAGGGGGATGATAAACCGGGCGCGGTC
GGTAAAGTTGTTCCATTTTTTGAAGCGAAGGTTGTGGATCTGGATACCGGGAAAACGCTGGGCGTTAATC
AAAGAGGCGAACTGTGTGTGAGAGGTCCTATGATTATGTCCGGTTATGTAAACAATCCGGAAGCGACCAA
CGCCTTGATTGACAAGGATGGATGGCTACATTCTGGAGACATAGCTTACTGGGACGAAGACGAACACTTC
TTCATCGTTGACCGCCTGAAGTCTCTGATTAAGTACAAAGGCTATCAGGTGGCTCCCGCTGAATTGGAAT
CCATCTTGCTCCAACACCCCAACATCTTCGACGCAGGTGTCGCAGGTCTTCCCGACGATGACGCCGGTGA
ACTTCCCGCCGCCGTTGTTGTTTTGGAGCACGGAAAGACGATGACGGAAAAAGAGATCGTGGATTACGTC
GCCAGTCAAGTAACAACCGCGAAAAAGTTGCGCGGAGGAGTTGTGTTTGTGGACGAAGTACCGAAAGGTC
TTACCGGAAAACTCGACGCAAGAAAAATCAGAGAGATCCTCATAAAGGCCAAGAAGGGCGGAAAGATCGC
CGTGTAATTCTAGAGGGCCCTATTCTATAGTGTCACCTAAATGCTAGAGCTCGCTGATCAGCCTCGACTG
TGCCTTCTAGTTGCCAGCCATCTGTTGTTTGCCCCTCCCCCGTGCCTTCCTTGACCCTGGAAGGTGCCAC
TCCCACTGTCCTTTCCTAATAAAATGAGGAAATTGCATCGCATTGTCTGAGTAGGTGTCATTCTATTCTG
GGGGGTGGGGTGGGGCAGGACAGCAAGGGGGAGGATTGGGAAGACAATAGCAGGCATGCTGGGGATGCGG
TGGGCTCTATGGCTTCTGAGGCGGAAAGAACCAGCTGGGGCTCGAGGGGGGATCCCC
[124 nt withheld, positions 2018-2141]
C
[32 nt withheld, positions 2143-2174]
CA
[57 nt withheld, positions 2177-2233]
A
[49 nt withheld, positions 2235-2283]
CCTTTGACGTTGGAGTCCACGTTCTTT
[37 nt withheld, positions 2311-2347]
ACCCTATCTCGGTCTATTCTTTTGATTTATAAGGGATTTTGGGGATTTCGGCCTATTGGTTAAAAAATGA
GCTGATTTAACAAAAATTTAACGCGAATTTTAACAAAAT
[37 nt withheld, positions 2457-2493]
T
[37 nt withheld, positions 2495-2531]
GGGTACCGAGCTCGAATTCTGTGGAATGTGTGTCAGTTAGGGTGTGGAAAGTCCCCAGGCTCCCCAGGCA
GGCAGAAGTATGCAAAGCATGCATCTCAATTAGTCAGCAACCAGGTGTGGAAAGTCCCCAGGCTCCCCAG
CAGGCAGAAGTATGCAAAGCATGCATCTCAATTAGTCAGCAACCATAGTCCCGCCCCTAACTCCGCCCAT
CCCGCCCCTAACTCCGCCCAGTTCCGCCCATTCTCCGCCCCATGGCTGACTAATTTTTTTTATTTATGCA
GAGGCCGAGGCCGCCTCGGCCTCTGAGCTATTCCAGAAGTAGTGAGGAGGCTTTTTTGGAGGCCTAGGCT
TTTGCAAAAAGCTCCCGGGAGCTTGGATATCCATTTTCGGATCTGATCAAGAGACAGGATGAGGATCGTT
TCGCATGATTGAACAAGATGGATTGCACGCAGGTTCTCCGGCCGCTTGGGTGGAGAGGCTATTCGGCTAT
GACTGGGCACAACAGACAATCGGCTGCTCTGATGCCGCCGTGTTCCGGCTGTCAGCGCAGGGGCGCCCGG
TTCTTTTTGTCAAGACCGACCTGTCCGGTGCCCTGAATGAACTGCAGGACGAGGCAGCGCGGCTATCGTG
GCTGGCCACGACGGGCGTTCCTTGCGCAGCTGTGCTCGACGTTGTCACTGAAGCGGGAAGGGACTGGCTG
CTATTGGGCGAAGTGCCGGGGCAGGATCTCCTGTCATCTCACCTTGCTCCTGCCGAGAAAGTATCCATCA
TGGCTGATGCAATGCGGCGGCTGCATACGCTTGATCCGGCTACCTGCCCATTCGACCACCAAGCGAAACA
TCGCATCGAGCGAGCACGTACTCGGATGGAAGCCGGTCTTGTCGATCAGGATGATCTGGACGAAGAGCAT
CAGGGGCTCGCGCCAGCCGAACTGTTCGCCAGGCTCAAGGCGCGCATGCCCGACGGCGAGGATCTCGTCG
TGACCCATGGCGATGCCTGCTTGCCGAATATCATGGTGGAAAATGGCCGCTTTTCTGGATTCATCGACTG
TGGCCGGCTGGGTGTGGCGGACCGCTATCAGGACATAGCGTTGGCTACCCGTGATATTGCTGAAGAGCTT
GGCGGCGAATGGGCTGACCGCTTCCTCGTGCTTTACGGTATCGCCGCTCCCGATTCGCAGCGCATCGCCT
TCTATCGCCTTCTTGACGAGTTCTTCTGAGCGGGACTCTGGGGTTCGAAATGACCGACCAAGCGACGCCC
AACCTGCCATCACGAGATTTCGATTCCACCGCCGCCTTCTATGAAAGGTTGGGCTTCGGAATCGTTTTCC
GGGACGCCGGCTGGATGATCCTCCAGCGCGGGGATCTCATGCTGGAGTTCTTCGCCCACCCCAACTTGTT
TATTGCAGCTTATAATGGTTACAAATAAAGCAATAGCATCACAAATTTCACAAATAAAGCATTTTTTTCA
CTGCATTCTAGTTGTGGTTTGTCCAAACTCATCAATGTATCTTATCATGTCTGGATCCCGTCGACCTCGA
GAGCTTGGCGTAATCATGGTCATAGCTGTTTCCTGTGTGAAATTGTTATCCGCTCACAATTCCACACAAC
ATACGAGCCGGAAGCATAAAGTGTAAAGCCTGGGGTGCCTAATGAGTGAGCTAACTCACATTAATTGCGT
TGCGCTCACTGCCCGCTTTCCAGTCGGGAAACCTGTCGTGCCAGCTGCATTAATGAATCGGCCAACGCGC
GGGGAGAGGCGGTTTGCGTATTGGGCGCTCTTCCGCTTCCTCGCTCACTGACTCGCTGCGCTCGGTCGTT
CGGCTGCGGCGAGCGGTATCAGCTCACTCAAAGGCGGTAATACGGTTATCCACAGAATCAGGGGATAACG
CAGGAAAGAACATGTGAGCAAAAGGCCAGCAAAAGGCCAGGAACCGTAAAAAGGCCGCGTTGCTGGCGTT
TTTCCATAGGCTCCGCCCCCCTGACGAGCATCACAAAAATCGACGCTCAAGTCAGAGGTGGCGAAACCCG
ACAGGACTATAAAGATACCAGGCGTTTCCCCCTGGAAGCTCCCTCGTGCGCTCTCCTGTTCCGACCCTGC
CGCTTACCGGATACCTGTCCGCCTTTCTCCCTTCGGGAAGCGTGGCGCTTTCTCAATGCTCACGCTGTAG
GTATCTCAGTTCGGTGTAGGTCGTTCGCTCCAAGCTGGGCTGTGTGCACGAACCCCCCGTTCAGCCCGAC
CGCTGCGCCTTATCCGGTAACTATCGTCTTGAGTCCAACCCGGTAAGACACGACTTATCGCCACTGGCAG
CAGCCACTGGTAACAGGATTAGCAGAGCGAGGTATGTAGGCGGTGCTACAGAGTTCTTGAAGTGGTGGCC
TAACTACGGCTACACTAGAAGGACAGTATTTGGTATCTGCGCTCTGCTGAAGCCAGTTACCTTCGGAAAA
AGAGTTGGTAGCTCTTGATCCGGCAAACAAACCACCGCTGGTAGCGGTGGTTTTTTTGTTTGCAAGCAGC
AGATTACGCGCAGAAAAAAAGGATCTCAAGAAGATCCTTTGATCTTTTCTACGGGGTCTGACGCTCAGTG
GAACGAAAACTCACGTTAAGGGATTTTGGTCATGAGATTATCAAAAAGGATCTTCACCTAGATCCTTTTA
AATTAAAAATGAAGTTTTAAATCAATCTAAAGTATATATGAGTAAACTTGGTCTGACAGTTACCAATGCT
TAATCAGTGAGGCACCTATCTCAGCGATCTGTCTATTTCGTTCATCCATAGTTGCCTGACTCCCCGTCGT
GTAGATAACTACGATACGGGAGGGCTTACCATCTGGCCCCAGTGCTGCAATGATACCGCGAGACCCACGC
TCACCGGCTCCAGATTTATCAGCAATAAACCAGCCAGCCGGAAGGGCCGAGCGCAGAAGTGGTCCTGCAA
CTTTATCCGCCTCCATCCAGTCTATTAATTGTTGCCGGGAAGCTAGAGTAAGTAGTTCGCCAGTTAATAG
TTTGCGCAACGTTGTTGCCATTGCTACAGGCATCGTGGTGTCACGCTCGTCGTTTGGTATGGCTTCATTC
AGCTCCGGTTCCCAACGATCAAGGCGAGTTACATGATCCCCCATGTTGTGCAAAAAAGCGGTTAGCTCCT
TCGGTCCTCCGATCGTTGTCAGAAGTAAGTTGGCCGCAGTGTTATCACTCATGGTTATGGCAGCACTGCA
TAATTCTCTTACTGTCATGCCATCCGTAAGATGCTTTTCTGTGACTGGTGAGTACTCAACCAAGTCATTC
TGAGAATAGTGTATGCGGCGACCGAGTTGCTCTTGCCCGGCGTCAATACGGGATAATACCGCGCCACATA
GCAGAACTTTAAAAGTGCTCATCATTGGAAAACGTTCTTCGGGGCGAAAACTCTCAAGGATCTTACCGCT
GTTGAGATCCAGTTCGATGTAACCCACTCGTGCACCCAACTGATCTTCAGCATCTTTTACTTTCACCAGC
GTTTCTGGGTGAGCAAAAACAGGAAGGCAAAATGCCGCAAAAAAGGGAATAAGGGCGACACGGAAATGTT
GAATACTCATACTCTTCCTTTTTCAATATTATTGAAGCATTTATCAGGGTTATTGTCTCATGAGCGGATA
CATATTTGAATGTATTTAGAAAAATAAACAAATAGGGGTTCCGCGCACATTTCCCCGAAAAGTGCCACCT
GACGTCGACGGATCGGGAGATCTCCCGATCCCCTATGGTCGACTCTCAGTACAATCTGCTCTGATGCCGC
ATAGTTAAGCCAGTATCTGCTCCCTGCTTGTGTGTTGGAGGTCGCTGAGTAGTGCGCGAGCAAAATTTAA
GCTACAACAAGGCAAGGCTTGACCGACAATTGCATGAAGAATCTGCTTAGGGTTAGGCGTTTTGCGCTGC
TTCGCGATGTACGGGCCAGATATACGCGTTGACATTGATTATTGACTAGTTATTAATAGTAATCAATTAC
GGGGTCATTAGTTCATAGCCCATATATGGAGTTCCGCGTTACATAACTTACGGTAAATGGCCCGCCTGGC
TGACCGCCCAACGACCCCCGCCCATTGACGTCAATAATGACGTATGTTCCCATAGTAACGCCAATAGGGA
CTTTCCATTGACGTCAATGGGTGGACTATTTACGGTAAACTGCCCACTTGGCAGTACATCAAGTGTATCA
TATGCCAAGTACGCCCCCTATTGACGTCAATGACGGTAAATGGCCCGCCTGGCATTATGCCCAGTACATG
ACCTTATGGGACTTTCCTACTTGGCAGTACATCTACGTATTAGTCATCGCTATTACCATGGTGATGCGGT
TTTGGCAGTACATCAATGGGCGTGGATAGCGGTTTGACTCACGGGGATTTCCAAGTCTCCACCCCATTGA
CGTCAATGGGAGTTTGTTTTGGCACCAAAATCAACGGGACTTTCCAAAATGTCGTAACAACTCCGCCCCA
TTGACGCAAATGGGCGGTAGGCGTGTACGGTGGGAGGTCTATATAAGCAGAGCTCGTTTAGTGAACCGTC
AGATCGCCTGGAGACGTCGAGCCGAGTGGTTGTGCCTCCATAGAATAATACGACTCACTATAGGGA
