>Addgene plasmid #22230 | SCP2-CMVenh-luc | addgene partial sequence | sequence record 28059 | 22230 with LucNrev
GGCGCCGGGCCTTTCTTTATGTTTTTGGCGTCTTCCATGGTGGCTTTACCAACAGTACCGGAATGCCAAG
CTTCCCTATAGTGAGTCGTATTATTCTATGGAGGCACAACCACTCGGCTCGACGTCTCCAGGCGATCTGA
CGGTTCACTAAACGAGCTCTGCTTATATAGACCTCCCACCGTACACGCCTACCGCCCATTTGCGTCAATG
GGGCGGAGTTGTTACGACATTTTGGAAAGTCCCGTTGATTTTGGTGCCAAAACAAACTCCCATTGACGTC
AATGGGGTGGAGACTTGGAAATCCCCGTGAGTCAAACCGCTATCCACGCCCATTGATGTACTGCCAAAAC
CGCATCACCATGGTAATAGCGATGACTAATACGTAGATGTACTGCCAAGTAGGAAAGTCCCATAAGGTCA
TGTACTGGGCATAATGCCAGGCGGGCCATTTACCGTCATTGACGTCAATAGGGGGCGTACTTGGCATATG
ATACACTTGATGTACTGCCAAGTGGGCAGTTTACCGTAAATACTCCACCCATTGACGTCAATGGAAAGTC
CCTATTGGNGTTACTATGGGAACATACGTCATTATTGACGTCCAATGGGCGGGGNTCGTTGGGCGG
