>Addgene plasmid #22230 | SCP2-CMVenh-luc | addgene partial sequence | sequence record 28060 | 22230 with CMV-F
AGTGAACCGTCAGATCGCCTGGAGACGTCGAGCCGAGTGGTTGTGCCTCCATAGAATAATACGACTCACT
ATAGGGAAGCTTGGCATTCCGGTACTGTTGGTAAAGCCACCATGGAAGACGCCAAAAACATAAAGAAAGG
CCCGGCGCCATTCTATCCGCTGGAAGATGGAACCGCTGGAGAGCAACTGCATAAGGCTATGAAGAGATAC
GCCCTGGTTCCTGGAACAATTGCTTTTACAGATGCACATATCGAGGTGGACATCACTTACGCTGAGTACT
TCGAAATGTCCGTTCGGTTGGCAGAAGCTATGAAACGATATGGGCTGAATACAAATCACAGAATCGTCGT
ATGCAGTGAAAACTCTCTTCAATTCTTTATGCCGGTGTTGGGCGCGTTATTTATCGGAGTTGCAGTTGCG
CCCGCGAACGACATTTATAATGAACGTGAATTGCTCAACAGTATGGGCATTTCGCAGCCTACCGTGGTGT
TCGTTTCCAAAAAGGGGTTGCAAAAAATTTTGAACGTGCAAAAAAAGCTCCCAATCATCCAAAAAATTAT
TATCATGGATTCTAAAACGGATTACCAGGGATTTCAGTCGATGTACACGTTCGTCACATCTCATCTACCT
CCCGGTTTTAATGAATACGATTTTGTGCCAGAGTCCTTCGATAGGGACAAGACAATTGCACTGATCATGA
ACTCCTCTGGATCTACTGGTCTGCCTAAAGGTGTCGCTCTGCCTCATAGAACTGCCTGCGTGAGATTCTC
GCATGCCAGAGATCCTATTTTTGGCAATCAAATCATTCCGGATACTGCGATTTTAAGTGTTGTTCCATTC
CATCACGGTTTTGGAATGTTTACTACACTCGGATATTTGATATGTGGAATTTCGAGTCGTCTTAATGTAT
AGATTTGAAGAAAAGCTGTTTCTGAGGAGCCTTCA
